Addgene plasmid #161976: pGEMT-aid-p2a-GFP
Purpose: homologous donor template for endogenous tagging
Depositing lab: Joanna Wysocka. Depositing organization: Stanford University. Publication: Opposing Effects of Cohesin and Transcription on CTCF Organization Revealed by Super-resolution Imaging. Gu B, Comerci CJ, McCarthy DG, Saurabh S, Moerner WE, Wysocka J. Mol Cell. 2020 Nov 19;80(4):699-711.e7. doi: 10.1016/j.molcel.2020.10.001. Epub 2020 Oct 21. PubMed 33091336.
Backbone
  Vector backbone: pGEMT
  Backbone size w/o insert (bp): 3000
  Total vector size (bp): 3885
Growth in bacteria
  Bacterial resistance: Ampicillin, 100 μg/mL
  Growth temperature: 37°C
  Growth strain: DH5alpha
  Copy number: High Copy
Gene/Insert
  Gene/Insert name: GSlinker-aid-GFP
  Insert size (bp): 885
Terms and licenses: Academic/Nonprofit Terms; Industry Terms: Not Available to Industry
How to cite: pGEMT-aid-p2a-GFP was a gift from Joanna Wysocka (Addgene plasmid # 161976 ; http://n2t.net/addgene:161976 ; RRID:Addgene_161976)
