[The description below was written by a language model from this plasmid's Addgene catalogue record and pLannotate feature annotations shown in this document.]
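Description:
pGEMT-aid-p2a-GFP is a small bacterial cloning plasmid (about 3.9 kb) built on the pGEM-T backbone and deposited as a homologous donor template for endogenous gene tagging. It replicates in E. coli at high copy from a ColE1/pUC-type origin and is selected with ampicillin through the β-lactamase gene and its native promoter. The backbone also carries the usual pGEM-T elements: an f1 phage origin for single-stranded DNA production, flanking T7 and SP6 phage promoters, and remnants of the lac promoter/operator and lacZα region that originally allowed blue/white screening and are interrupted by the insert. A short hit to a hornet peptide in the automated annotation is most likely a spurious match and not a designed part.

The 885 bp insert, recorded as GSlinker-aid-GFP, sits downstream of the T7 promoter and consists of a glycine-serine linker, a mini-AID degron and EGFP. Mini-AID is the minimal auxin-inducible degron from Arabidopsis IAA17, which drives rapid degradation of a fused protein when auxin is added to cells expressing TIR1. The plasmid name indicates a P2A self-cleaving peptide between the degron and GFP, which would release GFP as a separate reporter of tagged-allele expression. However, the feature table does not annotate a P2A, and only a few bases separate the mini-AID and EGFP features, so the record does not confirm whether it is present.

No mammalian promoter is annotated, as expected for a cassette expressed from the targeted locus after in-frame knock-in. No homology arms or target gene are recorded, so the plasmid probably serves as a generic tag template to which locus-specific arms are added. The associated study concerned cohesin, transcription and CTCF organization.
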