Features (pLannotate 1.2.2; 15 found; start..end, strand, type, name):
    236..289     -  CDS            VESPI_VESMG (fragment): Experimental evidence at protein level: Swiss-Prot protein existence level 1. Shows contractile activity on isolated ileum smooth muscle. From Vespa magnifica (Hornet).
    301..319     -  promoter       SP6 promoter: promoter for bacteriophage SP6 RNA polymerase
    361..377     -  protein_bind   lac operator: The lac repressor binds to the lac operator to inhibit transcription in E. coli. This inhibition can be relieved by adding lactose or isopropyl-β-D-thiogalactopyranoside (IPTG). lac repressor encoded by lacI
    385..415     -  promoter       lac promoter: promoter for the E. coli lac operon
    430..451     -  protein_bind   CAP binding site: CAP binding activates transcription in the presence of cAMP. E. coli catabolite activator protein
    464..556     -  CDS            lacI (fragment): lac repressor; lacI; The lac repressor binds to the lac operator to inhibit transcription in E. coli. This inhibition can be relieved by adding lactose or isopropyl-β-D-thiogalactopyranoside (IPTG).
    739..1327    -  rep_origin     ori: high-copy-number ColE1/pMB1/pBR322/pUC origin of replication
   1498..2358    -  CDS            AmpR: β-lactamase; bla; confers resistance to ampicillin, carbenicillin, and related antibiotics
   2359..2463    -  promoter       AmpR promoter: bla
   2490..2540    +  misc_feature   bom (fragment): basis of mobility region from pBR322
   2568..2996    -  rep_origin     f1 ori (sequence partly withheld): f1 bacteriophage origin of replication; arrow indicates direction of (+) strand synthesis
   3000..3157    -  CDS            lacZα (fragment): LacZα fragment of β-galactosidase; lacZ fragment
   3160..3178    +  promoter       T7 promoter: promoter for bacteriophage T7 RNA polymerase
   3257..3389    +  CDS            mini-AID (fragment): minimal degron from the auxin-responsive IAA17 protein of Arabidopsis thaliana (Kubota et al., 2013) acts as an auxin-inducible degron (AID) in the presence of TIR1
   3399..228     +  CDS            EGFP (across the origin): the original enhanced GFP (Yang et al., 1996) mammalian codon-optimized
>Addgene plasmid #161976 | pGEMT-aid-p2a-GFP | addgene full sequence | sequence record 321814 | Addgene NGS Result
AACTTCAAGATCCGCCACAACATCGAGGACGGCAGCGTGCAGCTCGCCGACCACTACCAGCAGAACACCC
CCATCGGCGACGGCCCCGTGCTGCTGCCCGACAACCACTACCTGAGCACCCAGTCCGCCCTGAGCAAAGA
CCCCAACGAGAAGCGCGATCACATGGTCCTGCTGGAGTTCGTGACCGCCGCCGGGATCACTCTCGGCATG
GACGAGCTGTACAAGTAAATCACTATGCGGCCGCCTGCAGGTCGACCATATGGGAGAGCTCCCAACGCGT
TGGATGCATAGCTTGAGTATTCTATAGTGTCACCTAAATAGCTTGGCGTAATCATGGTCATAGCTGTTTC
CTGTGTGAAATTGTTATCCGCTCACAATTCCACACAACATACGAGCCGGAAGCATAAAGTGTAAAGCCTG
GGGTGCCTAATGAGTGAGCTAACTCACATTAATTGCGTTGCGCTCACTGCCCGCTTTCCAGTCGGGAAAC
CTGTCGTGCCAGCTGCATTAATGAATCGGCCAACGCGCGGGGAGAGGCGGTTTGCGTATTGGGCGCTCTT
CCGCTTCCTCGCTCACTGACTCGCTGCGCTCGGTCGTTCGGCTGCGGCGAGCGGTATCAGCTCACTCAAA
GGCGGTAATACGGTTATCCACAGAATCAGGGGATAACGCAGGAAAGAACATGTGAGCAAAAGGCCAGCAA
AAGGCCAGGAACCGTAAAAAGGCCGCGTTGCTGGCGTTTTTCCATAGGCTCCGCCCCCCTGACGAGCATC
ACAAAAATCGACGCTCAAGTCAGAGGTGGCGAAACCCGACAGGACTATAAAGATACCAGGCGTTTCCCCC
TGGAAGCTCCCTCGTGCGCTCTCCTGTTCCGACCCTGCCGCTTACCGGATACCTGTCCGCCTTTCTCCCT
TCGGGAAGCGTGGCGCTTTCTCATAGCTCACGCTGTAGGTATCTCAGTTCGGTGTAGGTCGTTCGCTCCA
AGCTGGGCTGTGTGCACGAACCCCCCGTTCAGCCCGACCGCTGCGCCTTATCCGGTAACTATCGTCTTGA
GTCCAACCCGGTAAGACACGACTTATCGCCACTGGCAGCAGCCACTGGTAACAGGATTAGCAGAGCGAGG
TATGTAGGCGGTGCTACAGAGTTCTTGAAGTGGTGGCCTAACTACGGCTACACTAGAAGAACAGTATTTG
GTATCTGCGCTCTGCTGAAGCCAGTTACCTTCGGAAAAAGAGTTGGTAGCTCTTGATCCGGCAAACAAAC
CACCGCTGGTAGCGGTGGTTTTTTTGTTTGCAAGCAGCAGATTACGCGCAGAAAAAAAGGATCTCAAGAA
GATCCTTTGATCTTTTCTACGGGGTCTGACGCTCAGTGGAACGAAAACTCACGTTAAGGGATTTTGGTCA
TGAGATTATCAAAAAGGATCTTCACCTAGATCCTTTTAAATTAAAAATGAAGTTTTAAATCAATCTAAAG
TATATATGAGTAAACTTGGTCTGACAGTTACCAATGCTTAATCAGTGAGGCACCTATCTCAGCGATCTGT
CTATTTCGTTCATCCATAGTTGCCTGACTCCCCGTCGTGTAGATAACTACGATACGGGAGGGCTTACCAT
CTGGCCCCAGTGCTGCAATGATACCGCGAGACCCACGCTCACCGGCTCCAGATTTATCAGCAATAAACCA
GCCAGCCGGAAGGGCCGAGCGCAGAAGTGGTCCTGCAACTTTATCCGCCTCCATCCAGTCTATTAATTGT
TGCCGGGAAGCTAGAGTAAGTAGTTCGCCAGTTAATAGTTTGCGCAACGTTGTTGCCATTGCTACAGGCA
TCGTGGTGTCACGCTCGTCGTTTGGTATGGCTTCATTCAGCTCCGGTTCCCAACGATCAAGGCGAGTTAC
ATGATCCCCCATGTTGTGCAAAAAAGCGGTTAGCTCCTTCGGTCCTCCGATCGTTGTCAGAAGTAAGTTG
GCCGCAGTGTTATCACTCATGGTTATGGCAGCACTGCATAATTCTCTTACTGTCATGCCATCCGTAAGAT
GCTTTTCTGTGACTGGTGAGTACTCAACCAAGTCATTCTGAGAATAGTGTATGCGGCGACCGAGTTGCTC
TTGCCCGGCGTCAATACGGGATAATACCGCGCCACATAGCAGAACTTTAAAAGTGCTCATCATTGGAAAA
CGTTCTTCGGGGCGAAAACTCTCAAGGATCTTACCGCTGTTGAGATCCAGTTCGATGTAACCCACTCGTG
CACCCAACTGATCTTCAGCATCTTTTACTTTCACCAGCGTTTCTGGGTGAGCAAAAACAGGAAGGCAAAA
TGCCGCAAAAAAGGGAATAAGGGCGACACGGAAATGTTGAATACTCATACTCTTCCTTTTTCAATATTAT
TGAAGCATTTATCAGGGTTATTGTCTCATGAGCGGATACATATTTGAATGTATTTAGAAAAATAAACAAA
TAGGGGTTCCGCGCACATTTCCCCGAAAAGTGCCACCTGATGCGGTGTGAAATACCGCACAGATGCGTAA
GGAGAAAATACCGCATCAGGAAATTGTAAGCGTTAATATTTTGTTAAAATTCGCGTTAAATTTTTGTTAA
ATCAGCTCATTTTTTAACCAATAGGCCGAAATCGGCAAAATCCCTTATAAATCAAAAGAATAGACCGAGA
TAGGGT
[37 nt withheld, positions 2667-2703]
AAAGAACGTGGACTCCAACGTCAAAGG
[49 nt withheld, positions 2731-2779]
T
[91 nt withheld, positions 2781-2871]
G
[124 nt withheld, positions 2873-2996]
CCATTCGCCATTCAGGCTGCGCAACTGTTGGGAAGGGCGATCGGTGCGGGCCTCTTCGCTATTACGCCAG
CTGGCGAAAGGGGGATGTGCTGCAAGGCGATTAAGTTGGGTAACGCCAGGGTTTTCCCAGTCACGACGTT
GTAAAACGACGGCCAGTGAATTGTAATACGACTCACTATAGGGCGAATTGGGCCCGACGTCGCATGCTCC
CGGCCGCCATGGCCGCGGGATGGAGGAGGTGGGTCTGGAGGTGGAGGATCTCCTAAAGATCCAGCCAAAC
CTCCGGCCAAGGCACAAGTTGTGGGATGGCCACCGGTGAGATCATACCGGAAGAACGTGATGGTTTCCTG
CCAAAAATCAAGCGGTGGCCCGGAGGCGGCGGCGTTCGTGAAGAAGCTTGATGTGAGCAAGGGCGAGGAG
CTGTTCACCGGGGTGGTGCCCATCCTGGTCGAGCTGGACGGCGACGTAAACGGCCACAAGTTCAGCGTGT
CCGGCGAGGGCGAGGGCGATGCCACCTACGGCAAGCTGACCCTGAAGTTCATCTGCACCACCGGCAAGCT
GCCCGTGCCCTGGCCCACCCTCGTGACCACCCTGACCTACGGCGTGCAGTGCTTCAGCCGCTACCCCGAC
CACATGAAGCAGCACGACTTCTTCAAGTCCGCCATGCCCGAAGGCTACGTCCAGGAGCGCACCATCTTCT
TCAAGGACGACGGCAACTACAAGACCCGCGCCGAGGTGAAGTTCGAGGGCGACACCCTGGTGAACCGCAT
CGAGCTGAAGGGCATCGACTTCAAGGAGGACGGCAACATCCTGGGGCACAAGCTGGAGTACAACTACAAC
AGCCACAACGTCTATATCATGGCCGACAAGCAGAAGAACGGCATCAAGGTG
